Addgene plasmid #99330: His-MBP-NRBF2
Purpose: Mammalian expression of NRBF2, which associates with the PI3KC3-C1 complex
Depositing lab: James Hurley. Depositing organization: University of California, Berkeley. Publication: Dynamics and architecture of the NRBF2-containing phosphatidylinositol 3-kinase complex I of autophagy. Young LN, Cho K, Lawrence R, Zoncu R, Hurley JH. Proc Natl Acad Sci U S A. 2016 Jul 19;113(29):8224-9. doi: 10.1073/pnas.1603650113. Epub 2016 Jul 6. PubMed 27385829.
Backbone
  Vector backbone: 1M
  Vector type: Bacterial Expression
Growth in bacteria
  Bacterial resistance: Kanamycin, 50 μg/mL
  Growth temperature: 37°C
  Growth strain: DH5alpha
  Copy number: Low Copy
Gene/Insert
  Gene/Insert name: Nuclear receptor-binding factor 2 (alt name: NRBF2)
  Species: H. sapiens (human)
  GenBank ID: NP_110386.2
  Entrez Gene: NRBF2 (a.k.a. COPR, COPR1, COPR2, NRBF-2)
  Promoter: T7
  Tag / fusion protein: His-MBP (N terminal on backbone)
  Cloning method: Ligation Independent Cloning
  Sequencing primers: 5′ MBP_1010F: 5�- ccgctttctggtatgccgtgcg; 3′ T7-Term
Terms and licenses: Academic/Nonprofit Terms; Industry Terms: Not Available to Industry
Depositor comments: This plasmid contains His-MBP-TEVsite-full NRBF2. IMPORT NOTES: Special character found in field(5-prime Sequencing Primer)
How to cite: His-MBP-NRBF2 was a gift from James Hurley (Addgene plasmid # 99330 ; http://n2t.net/addgene:99330 ; RRID:Addgene_99330)
