[The description below was written by a language model from this plasmid's Addgene catalogue record and pLannotate feature annotations shown in this document.]
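Description:
His-MBP-NRBF2 is a 7,330-nt bacterial expression plasmid built on the "1M" ligation-independent cloning backbone, a pET-style vector for producing recombinant protein in E. coli. The catalogue purpose line describes it as a mammalian expression construct. However, the recorded vector type (bacterial expression), the T7 promoter and every annotated regulatory element point to bacterial expression, and no mammalian promoter or polyadenylation signal is annotated. The plasmid is selected with kanamycin through an aph(3')-Ia resistance gene. It replicates from a ColE1/pBR322-type origin accompanied by the bom site and the rop gene, which fits the low-copy designation in the record. An f1 origin and short remnants of a tetracycline resistance gene are also carried over from the backbone.

The expression cassette consists of a T7 promoter with an adjacent lac operator and the T7 gene 10 ribosome binding site. A plasmid-borne lacI gene supplies the repressor, so transcription depends on T7 RNA polymerase and can be induced with IPTG. The open reading frame encodes an N-terminal 6xHis tag, a cytosolic maltose-binding protein lacking its signal sequence, a TEV protease cleavage site, and full-length human NRBF2 (nuclear receptor-binding factor 2), followed downstream by the T7 terminator. The His tag and MBP allow affinity purification and MBP can aid solubility, while TEV cleavage can release NRBF2 from the tags. Short His-tag and T7 gene 10-derived fragments annotated after the NRBF2 coding region appear to be backbone remnants, and the record does not indicate that they are translated. NRBF2 associates with the autophagy-initiating PI3KC3-C1 lipid kinase complex, so the construct is suited to producing purified NRBF2 for biochemical and structural studies of that complex.
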