Features (pLannotate 1.2.2; 22 found; start..end, strand, type, name):
     63..81      +  promoter       T7 promoter: promoter for bacteriophage T7 RNA polymerase
     82..106     +  protein_bind   lac operator: The lac repressor binds to the lac operator to inhibit transcription in E. coli. This inhibition can be relieved by adding lactose or isopropyl-β-D-thiogalactopyranoside (IPTG). lac repressor encoded by lacI
    121..143     +  RBS            RBS: efficient ribosome binding site from bacteriophage T7 gene 10 (Olins and Rangwala, 1989)
    162..179     +  CDS            6xHis: 6xHis affinity tag
    189..1289    +  CDS            MBP: maltose binding protein from E. coli; malE (mutated); This version of the gene does not encode a signal sequence, so MBP will remain in the cytosol.
   1302..1318    +  CDS            TEV site (fragment): tobacco etch virus (TEV) protease recognition and cleavage site
   1329..2186    +  CDS            NRBF2: NRBF2_HUMAN - Also known as COPR. Experimental evidence at protein level: Swiss-Prot protein existence level 1. Involved in starvation-induced autophagy probably by its association with PI3K complex I (PI3KC3-C1). However, effects has been described variably. Involved in the induction of starvation-induced autophagy (PubMed:24785657). Stabilzes PI3KC3-C1 assembly and enhances ATG14-linked lipid kinase activity of PIK3C3 (By similarity). Proposed to negatively regulate basal and starvation-induced autophagy and to inhibit PIK3C3 activity by modulating interactions in PI3KC3-C1 (PubMed:25086043)
   2256..2273    +  CDS            9xHis (fragment): 9xHis affinity tag
   2283..2332    +  CDS            SET1 (fragment): solubility-enhancement tag derived from T7 phage gene 10B
   2340..2387    +  terminator     T7 terminator: transcription terminator for bacteriophage T7 RNA polymerase
   2424..2852    +  rep_origin     f1 ori (sequence partly withheld): f1 bacteriophage origin of replication; arrow indicates direction of (+) strand synthesis
   2906..2963    +  promoter       AmpR promoter (fragment): bla
   2972..3787    -  CDS            KanR: aminoglycoside phosphotransferase; aph(3')-Ia; confers resistance to kanamycin in bacteria or G418 (Geneticin®) in eukaryotes
   3909..4497    +  rep_origin     ori: high-copy-number ColE1/pMB1/pBR322/pUC origin of replication
   4683..4822    -  misc_feature   bom: basis of mobility region from pBR322
   4924..5115    -  CDS            rop: Rop protein, which maintains plasmids at low copy number; rop
   5132..5512    +  CDS            YPB1_ECOLX: Protein predicted: Swiss-Prot protein existence level 4. From Escherichia coli.
   5584..5875    -  CDS            TcR (fragment): tetracycline efflux protein; tet; confers resistance to tetracycline
   5890..5911    -  protein_bind   CAP binding site: CAP binding activates transcription in the presence of cAMP. E. coli catabolite activator protein
   5924..7006    -  CDS            lacI: lac repressor; lacI; The lac repressor binds to the lac operator to inhibit transcription in E. coli. This inhibition can be relieved by adding lactose or isopropyl-β-D-thiogalactopyranoside (IPTG).
   7007..7084    -  promoter       lacI promoter: lacI
   7092..41      -  CDS            TcR (fragment) (across the origin): tetracycline efflux protein; tet; confers resistance to tetracycline
>Addgene plasmid #99330 | His-MBP-NRBF2 | addgene full sequence | sequence record 193154 | Addgene NGS Result
CGCCGGTGATGCCGGCCACGATGCGTCCGGCGTAGAGGATCGAGATCTCGATCCCGCGAAATTAATACGA
CTCACTATAGGGGAATTGTGAGCGGATAACAATTCCCCTCTAGAAATAATTTTGTTTAACTTTAAGAAGG
AGATATACCATGGGTTCTTCTCACCATCACCATCACCATGGTTCTTCTATGAAAATCGAAGAAGGTAAAC
TGGTAATCTGGATTAACGGCGATAAAGGCTATAACGGTCTCGCTGAAGTCGGTAAGAAATTCGAGAAAGA
TACCGGAATTAAAGTCACCGTTGAGCATCCGGATAAACTGGAAGAGAAATTCCCACAGGTTGCGGCAACT
GGCGATGGCCCTGACATTATCTTCTGGGCACACGACCGCTTTGGTGGCTACGCTCAATCTGGCCTGTTGG
CTGAAATCACCCCGGACAAAGCGTTCCAGGACAAGCTGTATCCGTTTACCTGGGATGCCGTACGTTACAA
CGGCAAGCTGATTGCTTACCCGATCGCTGTTGAAGCGTTATCGCTGATTTATAACAAAGATCTGCTGCCG
AACCCGCCAAAAACCTGGGAAGAGATCCCGGCGCTGGATAAAGAACTGAAAGCGAAAGGTAAGAGCGCGC
TGATGTTCAACCTGCAAGAACCGTACTTCACCTGGCCGCTGATTGCTGCTGACGGGGGTTATGCGTTCAA
GTATGAAAACGGCAAGTACGACATTAAAGACGTGGGCGTGGATAACGCTGGCGCGAAAGCGGGTCTGACC
TTCCTGGTTGACCTGATTAAAAACAAACACATGAATGCAGACACCGATTACTCCATCGCAGAAGCTGCCT
TTAATAAAGGCGAAACAGCGATGACCATCAACGGCCCGTGGGCATGGTCCAACATCGACACCAGCAAAGT
GAATTATGGTGTAACGGTACTGCCGACCTTCAAGGGTCAACCATCCAAACCGTTCGTTGGCGTGCTGAGC
GCAGGTATTAACGCCGCCAGTCCGAACAAAGAGCTGGCAAAAGAGTTCCTCGAAAACTATCTGCTGACTG
ATGAAGGTCTGGAAGCGGTTAATAAAGACAAACCGCTGGGTGCCGTAGCGCTGAAGTCTTACGAGGAAGA
GTTGGCGAAAGATCCACGTATTGCCGCCACTATGGAAAACGCCCAGAAAGGTGAAATCATGCCGAACATC
CCGCAGATGTCCGCTTTCTGGTATGCCGTGCGTACTGCGGTGATCAACGCCGCCAGCGGTCGTCAGACTG
TCGATGAAGCCCTGAAAGACGCGCAGACTAATGGGATCGAGGAAAACCTGTACTTCCAATCCAATGCAGA
AGTAATGGAAGGACCCCTCAACCTGGCTCATCAACAGAGCAGACGAGCAGACCGTTTATTAGCTGCAGGC
AAATACGAAGAGGCTATTTCTTGTCACAAAAAGGCTGCAGCATATCTTTCTGAAGCCATGAAGCTGACAC
AGTCAGAGCAGGCTCATCTTTCACTGGAATTGCAAAGGGATAGCCATATGAAACAGCTCCTCCTCATCCA
AGAGAGATGGAAAAGGGCCCAGCGTGAAGAAAGATTGAAAGCCCAGCAGAACACAGACAAGGATGCAGCT
GCCCATCTTCAGACATCTCACAAACCCTCTGCAGAGGATGCAGAGGGCCAGAGTCCCCTTTCTCAGAAGT
ACAGCCCTTCCACAGAGAAATGCCTGCCTGAGATTCAGGGGATCTTTGACAGGGATCCAGACACACTACT
TTATTTACTTCAGCAAAAGAGTGAGCCAGCAGAGCCATGTATTGGAAGCAAAGCCCCAAAAGATGATAAA
ACAATTATAGAGGAGCAGGCAACCAAAATTGCAGATTTGAAGAGGCATGTGGAATTCCTTGTGGCTGAGA
ATGAAAGATTAAGGAAAGAAAATAAACAACTAAAGGCTGAAAAGGCCAGACTTCTAAAAGGTCCAATAGA
AAAGGAGCTGGATGTAGATGCTGATTTTGTAGAAACGTCAGAGTTATGGAGCTTGCCACCACATGCAGAA
ACTGCTACAGCCTCCTCAACCTGGCAGAAGTTCGCAGCAAATACTGGGAAAGCCAAGGACATTCCAATCC
CCAATCTTCCTCCCTTGGATTTTCCATCTCCAGAACTTCCTCTTATGGAGCTCTCTGAGGATATTCTGAA
AGGATTTATGAATAATTAATAACATTGGAAGTGGATAACGGATCCGAATTCGAGCGCCGTCGACAAGCTT
GCGGCCGCACTCGAGCACCACCACCACCACCACTGAGATCCGGCTGCTAACAAAGCCCGAAAGGAAGCTG
AGTTGGCTGCTGCCACCGCTGAGCAATAACTAGCATAACCCCTTGGGGCCTCTAAACGGGTCTTGAGGGG
TTTTTTGCTGAAAGGAGGAACTATATCCGGATTGGCGAATGGG
[124 nt withheld, positions 2424-2547]
C
[91 nt withheld, positions 2549-2639]
A
[49 nt withheld, positions 2641-2689]
CCTTTGACGTTGGAGTCCACGTTCTTT
[37 nt withheld, positions 2717-2753]
ACCCTATCTCGGTCTATTCTTTTGATTTATAAGGGATTTTGCCGATTTCGGCCTATTGGTTAAAAAATGA
GCTGATTTAACAAAAATTTAACGCGAATTTTAACAAACTAGTAACGTTTACAATTTCAGGTGGCACTTTT
CGGGGAAATGTGCGCGGAACCCCTATTTGTTTATTTTTCTAAATACATTCAAATATGTATCCGCTCATGA
ATTAATTCTTAGAAAAACTCATCGAGCATCAAATGAAACTGCAATTTATTCATATCAGGATTATCAATAC
CATATTTTTGAAAAAGCCGTTTCTGTAATGAAGGAGAAAACTCACCGAGGCAGTTCCATAGGATGGCAAG
ATCCTGGTATCGGTCTGCGATTCCGACTCGTCCAACATCAATACAACCTATTAATTTCCCCTCGTCAAAA
ATAAGGTTATCAAGTGAGAAATCACCATGAGTGACGACTGAATCCGGTGAGAATGGCAAAAGTTTATGCA
TTTCTTTCCAGACTTGTTCAACAGGCCAGCCATTACGCTCGTCATCAAAATCACTCGCATCAACCAAACC
GTTATTCATTCGTGATTGCGCCTGAGCGAGACGAAATACGCGATCGCTGTTAAAAGGACAATTACAAACA
GGAATCGAATGCAACCGGCGCAGGAACACTGCCAGCGCATCAACAATGTTTTCACCTGAATCAGGATATT
CTTCTAATACCTGGAATGCTGTTTTCCCGGGGATCGCAGTGGTGAGTAACCATGCATCATCAGGAGTACG
GATAAAATGCTTGATGGTCGGAAGAGGCATAAATTCCGTCAGCCAGTTTAGTCTGACCATCTCATCTGTA
ACATCATTGGCAACGCTACCTTTGCCATGTTTCAGAAACAACTCTGGCGCATCGGGCTTCCCATACAATC
GATAGATTGTCGCACCTGATTGCCCGACATTATCGCGAGCCCATTTATACCCATATAAATCAGCATCCAT
GTTGGAATTTAATCGCGGCCTAGAGCAAGACGTTTCCCGTTGAATATGGCTCATAACACCCCTTGTATTA
CTGTTTATGTAAGCAGACAGTTTTATTGTTCATGACCAAAATCCCTTAACGTGAGTTTTCGTTCCACTGA
GCGTCAGACCCCGTAGAAAAGATCAAAGGATCTTCTTGAGATCCTTTTTTTCTGCGCGTAATCTGCTGCT
TGCAAACAAAAAAACCACCGCTACCAGCGGTGGTTTGTTTGCCGGATCAAGAGCTACCAACTCTTTTTCC
GAAGGTAACTGGCTTCAGCAGAGCGCAGATACCAAATACTGTCCTTCTAGTGTAGCCGTAGTTAGGCCAC
CACTTCAAGAACTCTGTAGCACCGCCTACATACCTCGCTCTGCTAATCCTGTTACCAGTGGCTGCTGCCA
GTGGCGATAAGTCGTGTCTTACCGGGTTGGACTCAAGACGATAGTTACCGGATAAGGCGCAGCGGTCGGG
CTGAACGGGGGGTTCGTGCACACAGCCCAGCTTGGAGCGAACGACCTACACCGAACTGAGATACCTACAG
CGTGAGCTATGAGAAAGCGCCACGCTTCCCGAAGGGAGAAAGGCGGACAGGTATCCGGTAAGCGGCAGGG
TCGGAACAGGAGAGCGCACGAGGGAGCTTCCAGGGGGAAACGCCTGGTATCTTTATAGTCCTGTCGGGTT
TCGCCACCTCTGACTTGAGCGTCGATTTTTGTGATGCTCGTCAGGGGGGCGGAGCCTATGGAAAAACGCC
AGCAACGCGGCCTTTTTACGGTTCCTGGCCTTTTGCTGGCCTTTTGCTCACATGTTCTTTCCTGCGTTAT
CCCCTGATTCTGTGGATAACCGTATTACCGCCTTTGAGTGAGCTGATACCGCTCGCCGCAGCCGAACGAC
CGAGCGCAGCGAGTCAGTGAGCGAGGAAGCGGAAGAGCGCCTGATGCGGTATTTTCTCCTTACGCATCTG
TGCGGTATTTCACACCGCAATGGTGCACTCTCAGTACAATCTGCTCTGATGCCGCATAGTTAAGCCAGTA
TACACTCCGCTATCGCTACGTGACTGGGTCATGGCTGCGCCCCGACACCCGCCAACACCCGCTGACGCGC
CCTGACGGGCTTGTCTGCTCCCGGCATCCGCTTACAGACAAGCTGTGACCGTCTCCGGGAGCTGCATGTG
TCAGAGGTTTTCACCGTCATCACCGAAACGCGCGAGGCAGCTGCGGTAAAGCTCATCAGCGTGGTCGTGA
AGCGATTCACAGATGTCTGCCTGTTCATCCGCGTCCAGCTCGTTGAGTTTCTCCAGAAGCGTTAATGTCT
GGCTTCTGATAAAGCGGGCCATGTTAAGGGCGGTTTTTTCCTGTTTGGTCACTGATGCCTCCGTGTAAGG
GGGATTTCTGTTCATGGGGGTAATGATACCGATGAAACGAGAGAGGATGCTCACGATACGGGTTACTGAT
GATGAACATGCCCGGTTACTGGAACGTTGTGAGGGTAAACAACTGGCGGTATGGATGCGGCGGGACCAGA
GAAAAATCACTCAGGGTCAATGCCAGCGCTTCGTTAATACAGATGTAGGTGTTCCACAGGGTAGCCAGCA
GCATCCTGCGATGCAGATCCGGAACATAATGGTGCAGGGCGCTGACTTCCGCGTTTCCAGACTTTACGAA
ACACGGAAACCGAAGACCATTCATGTTGTTGCTCAGGTCGCAGACGTTTTGCAGCAGCAGTCGCTTCACG
TTCGCTCGCGTATCGGTGATTCATTCTGCTAACCAGTAAGGCAACCCCGCCAGCCTAGCCGGGTCCTCAA
CGACAGGAGCACGATCATGCGCACCCGTGGGGCCGCCATGCCGGCGATAATGGCCTGCTTCTCGCCGAAA
CGTTTGGTGGCGGGACCAGTGACGAAGGCTTGAGCGAGGGCGTGCAAGATTCCGAATACCGCAAGCGACA
GGCCGATCATCGTCGCGCTCCAGCGAAAGCGGTCCTCGCCGAAAATGACCCAGAGCGCTGCCGGCACCTG
TCCTACGAGTTGCATGATAAAGAAGACAGTCATAAGTGCGGCGACGATAGTCATGCCCCGCGCCCACCGG
AAGGAGCTGACTGGGTTGAAGGCTCTCAAGGGCATCGGTCGAGATCCCGGTGCCTAATGAGTGAGCTAAC
TTACATTAATTGCGTTGCGCTCACTGCCCGCTTTCCAGTCGGGAAACCTGTCGTGCCAGCTGCATTAATG
AATCGGCCAACGCGCGGGGAGAGGCGGTTTGCGTATTGGGCGCCAGGGTGGTTTTTCTTTTCACCAGTGA
GACGGGCAACAGCTGATTGCCCTTCACCGCCTGGCCCTGAGAGAGTTGCAGCAAGCGGTCCACGCTGGTT
TGCCCCAGCAGGCGAAAATCCTGTTTGATGGTGGTTAACGGCGGGATATAACATGAGCTGTCTTCGGTAT
CGTCGTATCCCACTACCGAGATATCCGCACCAACGCGCAGCCCGGACTCGGTAATGGCGCGCATTGCGCC
CAGCGCCATCTGATCGTTGGCAACCAGCATCGCAGTGGGAACGATACCCTCATTCAGCATTTGCATGGTT
TGTTGAAAACCGGACATGGCACTCCAGTCGCCTTCCCGTTCCGCTATCGGCTGAATTTGATTGCGAGTGA
GATATTTATGCCAGCCAGCCAGACGCAGACGCGCCGAGACAGAACTTAATGGGCCCGCTAACAGCGCGAT
TTGCTGGTGACCCAATGCGACCAGATGCTCCACGCCCAGTCGCGTACCGTCTTCATGGGAGAAAATAATA
CTGTTGATGGGTGTCTGGTCAGAGACATCAAGAAATAACGCCGGAACATTAGTGCAGGCAGCTTCCACAG
CAATGGCATCCTGGTCATCCAGCGGATAGTTAATGATCAGCCCACTGACGCGTTGCGCGAGAAGATTGTG
CACCGCCGCTTTACAGGCTTCGACGCCGCTTCGTTCTACCATCGACACCACCACGCTGGCACCCAGTTGA
TCGGCGCGAGATTTAATCGCCGCGACAATTTGCGACGGCGCGTGCAGGGCCAGACTGGAGGTGGCAACGC
CAATCAGCAACGACTGTTTGCCCGCCAGTTGTTGTGCCACGCGGTTGGGAATGTAATTCAGCTCCGCCAT
CGCCGCTTCCACTTTTTCCCGCGTTTTCGCAGAAACGTGGCTGGCCTGGTTCACCACGCGGGAAACGGTC
TGATAAGAGACACCGGCATACTCTGCGACATCGTATAACGTTACTGGTTTCACATTCACCACCCTGAATT
GACTCTCTTCCGGGCGCTATCATGCCATACCGCGAAAGGTTTTGCGCCATTCGATGGTGTCCGGGATCTC
GACGCTCTCCCTTATGCGACTCCTGCATTAGGAAGCAGCCCAGTAGTAGGTTGAGGCCGTTGAGCACCGC
CGCCGCAAGGAATGGTGCATGCAAGGAGATGGCGCCCAACAGTCCCCCGGCCACGGGGCCTGCCACCATA
CCCACGCCGAAACAAGCGCTCATGAGCCCGAAGTGGCGAGCCCGATCTTCCCCATCGGTGATGTCGGCGA
TATAGGCGCCAGCAACCGCACCTGTGG
