>Addgene plasmid #99330 | His-MBP-NRBF2 | depositor partial sequence | sequence record 181895 | Full-length NRBF2 (LIC insertion)
ATGGAAGTAATGGAAGGACCCCTCAACCTGGCTCATCAACAGAGCAGACGAGCAGACCGTTTATTAGCTG
CAGGCAAATACGAAGAGGCTATTTCTTGTCACAAAAAGGCTGCAGCATATCTTTCTGAAGCCATGAAGCT
GACACAGTCAGAGCAGGCTCATCTTTCACTGGAATTGCAAAGGGATAGCCATATGAAACAGCTCCTCCTC
ATCCAAGAGAGATGGAAAAGGGCCCAGCGTGAAGAAAGATTGAAAGCCCAGCAGAACACAGACAAGGATG
CAGCTGCCCATCTTCAGACATCTCACAAACCCTCTGCAGAGGATGCAGAGGGCCAGAGTCCCCTTTCTCA
GAAGTACAGCCCTTCCACAGAGAAATGCCTGCCTGAGATTCAGGGGATCTTTGACAGGGATCCAGACACA
CTACTTTATTTACTTCAGCAAAAGAGTGAGCCAGCAGAGCCATGTATTGGAAGCAAAGCCCCAAAAGATG
ATAAAACAATTATAGAGGAGCAGGCAACCAAAATTGCAGATTTGAAGAGGCATGTGGAATTCCTTGTGGC
TGAGAATGAAAGATTAAGGAAAGAAAATAAACAACTAAAGGCTGAAAAGGCCAGACTTCTAAAAGGTCCA
ATAGAAAAGGAGCTGGATGTAGATGCTGATTTTGTAGAAACGTCAGAGTTATGGAGCTTGCCACCACATG
CAGAAACTGCTACAGCCTCCTCAACCTGGCAGAAGTTCGCAGCAAATACTGGGAAAGCCAAGGACATTCC
AATCCCCAATCTTCCTCCCTTGGATTTTCCATCTCCAGAACTTCCTCTTATGGAGCTCTCTGAGGATATT
CTGAAAGGATTTATGAATAATTAA
